>Addgene plasmid #51763 | lentiCRISPR - EGFP sgRNA 4 | depositor full sequence | sequence record 79382 | lentiCRISPR - EGFP sgRNA 4 sequence 11589 bps
TTAATGTAGTCTTATGCAATACTCTTGTAGTCTTGCAACATGGTAACGATGAGTTAGCAACATGCCTTAC
AAGGAGAGAAAAAGCACCGTGCATGCCGATTGGTGGAAGTAAGGTGGTACGATCGTGCCTTATTAGGAAG
GCAACAGACGGGTCTGACATGGATTGGACGAACCACTGAATTGCCGCATTGCAGAGATATTGTATTTAAG
TGCCTAGCTCGATACATAAACGGGTCTCTCTGGTTAGACCAGATCTGAGCCTGGGAGCTCTCTGGCTAAC
TAGGGAACCCACTGCTTAAGCCTCAATAAAGCTTGCCTTGAGTGCTTCAAGTAGTGTGTGCCCGTCTGTT
GTGTGACTCTGGTAACTAGAGATCCCTCAGACCCTTTTAGTCAGTGTGGAAAATCTCTAGCAGTGGCGCC
CGAACAGGGACTTGAAAGCGAAAGGGAAACCAGAGGAGCTCTCTCGACGCAGGACTCGGCTTGCTGAAGC
GCGCACGGCAAGAGGCGAGGGGCGGCGACTGGTGAGTACGCCAAAAATTTTGACTAGCGGAGGCTAGAAG
GAGAGAGATGGGTGCGAGAGCGTCAGTATTAAGCGGGGGAGAATTAGATCGCGATGGGAAAAAATTCGGT
TAAGGCCAGGGGGAAAGAAAAAATATAAATTAAAACATATAGTATGGGCAAGCAGGGAGCTAGAACGATT
CGCAGTTAATCCTGGCCTGTTAGAAACATCAGAAGGCTGTAGACAAATACTGGGACAGCTACAACCATCC
CTTCAGACAGGATCAGAAGAACTTAGATCATTATATAATACAGTAGCAACCCTCTATTGTGTGCATCAAA
GGATAGAGATAAAAGACACCAAGGAAGCTTTAGACAAGATAGAGGAAGAGCAAAACAAAAGTAAGACCAC
CGCACAGCAAGCGGCCGCTGATCTTCAGACCTGGAGGAGGAGATATGAGGGACAATTGGAGAAGTGAATT
ATATAAATATAAAGTAGTAAAAATTGAACCATTAGGAGTAGCACCCACCAAGGCAAAGAGAAGAGTGGTG
CAGAGAGAAAAAAGAGCAGTGGGAATAGGAGCTTTGTTCCTTGGGTTCTTGGGAGCAGCAGGAAGCACTA
TGGGCGCAGCGTCAATGACGCTGACGGTACAGGCCAGACAATTATTGTCTGGTATAGTGCAGCAGCAGAA
CAATTTGCTGAGGGCTATTGAGGCGCAACAGCATCTGTTGCAACTCACAGTCTGGGGCATCAAGCAGCTC
CAGGCAAGAATCCTGGCTGTGGAAAGATACCTAAAGGATCAACAGCTCCTGGGGATTTGGGGTTGCTCTG
GAAAACTCATTTGCACCACTGCTGTGCCTTGGAATGCTAGTTGGAGTAATAAATCTCTGGAACAGATTTG
GAATCACACGACCTGGATGGAGTGGGACAGAGAAATTAACAATTACACAAGCTTAATACACTCCTTAATT
GAAGAATCGCAAAACCAGCAAGAAAAGAATGAACAAGAATTATTGGAATTAGATAAATGGGCAAGTTTGT
GGAATTGGTTTAACATAACAAATTGGCTGTGGTATATAAAATTATTCATAATGATAGTAGGAGGCTTGGT
AGGTTTAAGAATAGTTTTTGCTGTACTTTCTATAGTGAATAGAGTTAGGCAGGGATATTCACCATTATCG
TTTCAGACCCACCTCCCAACCCCGAGGGGACCCAGAGAGGGCCTATTTCCCATGATTCCTTCATATTTGC
ATATACGATACAAGGCTGTTAGAGAGATAATTAGAATTAATTTGACTGTAAACACAAAGATATTAGTACA
AAATACGTGACGTAGAAAGTAATAATTTCTTGGGTAGTTTGCAGTTTTAAAATTATGTTTTAAAATGGAC
TATCATATGCTTACCGTAACTTGAAAGTATTTCGATTTCTTGGCTTTATATATCTTGTGGAAAGGACGAA
ACACCGGAGCGCACCATCTTCTTCAGTTTTAGAGCTAGAAATAGCAAGTTAAAATAAGGCTAGTCCGTTA
TCAACTTGAAAAAGTGGCACCGAGTCGGTGCTTTTTTGAATTCTAGATCTTGAGACAAATGGCAGTATTC
ATCCACAATTTTAAAAGAAAAGGGGGGATTGGGGGGTACAGTGCAGGGGAAAGAATAGTAGACATAATAG
CAACAGACATACAAACTAAAGAATTACAAAAACAAATTACAAAAATTCAAAATTTTCGGGTTTATTACAG
GGACAGCAGAGATCCACTTTGGCGCCGGCTCGAGTGGCTCCGGTGCCCGTCAGTGGGCAGAGCGCACATC
GCCCACAGTCCCCGAGAAGTTGGGGGGAGGGGTCGGCAATTGAACCGGTGCCTAGAGAAGGTGGCGCGGG
GTAAACTGGGAAAGTGATGTCGTGTACTGGCTCCGCCTTTTTCCCGAGGGTGGGGGAGAACCGTATATAA
GTGCAGTAGTCGCCGTGAACGTTCTTTTTCGCAACGGGTTTGCCGCCAGAACACAGGTGTCGTGACGCGG
GATCCGCCACCATGGATTACAAAGACGATGACGATAAGATGGCCCCAAAGAAGAAGCGGAAGGTCGGTAT
CCACGGAGTCCCAGCAGCCGACAAGAAGTACAGCATCGGCCTGGACATCGGCACCAACTCTGTGGGCTGG
GCCGTGATCACCGACGAGTACAAGGTGCCCAGCAAGAAATTCAAGGTGCTGGGCAACACCGACCGGCACA
GCATCAAGAAGAACCTGATCGGAGCCCTGCTGTTCGACAGCGGCGAAACAGCCGAGGCCACCCGGCTGAA
GAGAACCGCCAGAAGAAGATACACCAGACGGAAGAACCGGATCTGCTATCTGCAAGAGATCTTCAGCAAC
GAGATGGCCAAGGTGGACGACAGCTTCTTCCACAGACTGGAAGAGTCCTTCCTGGTGGAAGAGGATAAGA
AGCACGAGCGGCACCCCATCTTCGGCAACATCGTGGACGAGGTGGCCTACCACGAGAAGTACCCCACCAT
CTACCACCTGAGAAAGAAACTGGTGGACAGCACCGACAAGGCCGACCTGCGGCTGATCTATCTGGCCCTG
GCCCACATGATCAAGTTCCGGGGCCACTTCCTGATCGAGGGCGACCTGAACCCCGACAACAGCGACGTGG
ACAAGCTGTTCATCCAGCTGGTGCAGACCTACAACCAGCTGTTCGAGGAAAACCCCATCAACGCCAGCGG
CGTGGACGCCAAGGCCATCCTGTCTGCCAGACTGAGCAAGAGCAGACGGCTGGAAAATCTGATCGCCCAG
CTGCCCGGCGAGAAGAAGAATGGCCTGTTCGGCAACCTGATTGCCCTGAGCCTGGGCCTGACCCCCAACT
TCAAGAGCAACTTCGACCTGGCCGAGGATGCCAAACTGCAGCTGAGCAAGGACACCTACGACGACGACCT
GGACAACCTGCTGGCCCAGATCGGCGACCAGTACGCCGACCTGTTTCTGGCCGCCAAGAACCTGTCCGAC
GCCATCCTGCTGAGCGACATCCTGAGAGTGAACACCGAGATCACCAAGGCCCCCCTGAGCGCCTCTATGA
TCAAGAGATACGACGAGCACCACCAGGACCTGACCCTGCTGAAAGCTCTCGTGCGGCAGCAGCTGCCTGA
GAAGTACAAAGAGATTTTCTTCGACCAGAGCAAGAACGGCTACGCCGGCTACATTGACGGCGGAGCCAGC
CAGGAAGAGTTCTACAAGTTCATCAAGCCCATCCTGGAAAAGATGGACGGCACCGAGGAACTGCTCGTGA
AGCTGAACAGAGAGGACCTGCTGCGGAAGCAGCGGACCTTCGACAACGGCAGCATCCCCCACCAGATCCA
CCTGGGAGAGCTGCACGCCATTCTGCGGCGGCAGGAAGATTTTTACCCATTCCTGAAGGACAACCGGGAA
AAGATCGAGAAGATCCTGACCTTCCGCATCCCCTACTACGTGGGCCCTCTGGCCAGGGGAAACAGCAGAT
TCGCCTGGATGACCAGAAAGAGCGAGGAAACCATCACCCCCTGGAACTTCGAGGAAGTGGTGGACAAGGG
CGCTTCCGCCCAGAGCTTCATCGAGCGGATGACCAACTTCGATAAGAACCTGCCCAACGAGAAGGTGCTG
CCCAAGCACAGCCTGCTGTACGAGTACTTCACCGTGTATAACGAGCTGACCAAAGTGAAATACGTGACCG
AGGGAATGAGAAAGCCCGCCTTCCTGAGCGGCGAGCAGAAAAAGGCCATCGTGGACCTGCTGTTCAAGAC
CAACCGGAAAGTGACCGTGAAGCAGCTGAAAGAGGACTACTTCAAGAAAATCGAGTGCTTCGACTCCGTG
GAAATCTCCGGCGTGGAAGATCGGTTCAACGCCTCCCTGGGCACATACCACGATCTGCTGAAAATTATCA
AGGACAAGGACTTCCTGGACAATGAGGAAAACGAGGACATTCTGGAAGATATCGTGCTGACCCTGACACT
GTTTGAGGACAGAGAGATGATCGAGGAACGGCTGAAAACCTATGCCCACCTGTTCGACGACAAAGTGATG
AAGCAGCTGAAGCGGCGGAGATACACCGGCTGGGGCAGGCTGAGCCGGAAGCTGATCAACGGCATCCGGG
ACAAGCAGTCCGGCAAGACAATCCTGGATTTCCTGAAGTCCGACGGCTTCGCCAACAGAAACTTCATGCA
GCTGATCCACGACGACAGCCTGACCTTTAAAGAGGACATCCAGAAAGCCCAGGTGTCCGGCCAGGGCGAT
AGCCTGCACGAGCACATTGCCAATCTGGCCGGCAGCCCCGCCATTAAGAAGGGCATCCTGCAGACAGTGA
AGGTGGTGGACGAGCTCGTGAAAGTGATGGGCCGGCACAAGCCCGAGAACATCGTGATCGAAATGGCCAG
AGAGAACCAGACCACCCAGAAGGGACAGAAGAACAGCCGCGAGAGAATGAAGCGGATCGAAGAGGGCATC
AAAGAGCTGGGCAGCCAGATCCTGAAAGAACACCCCGTGGAAAACACCCAGCTGCAGAACGAGAAGCTGT
ACCTGTACTACCTGCAGAATGGGCGGGATATGTACGTGGACCAGGAACTGGACATCAACCGGCTGTCCGA
CTACGATGTGGACCATATCGTGCCTCAGAGCTTTCTGAAGGACGACTCCATCGACAACAAGGTGCTGACC
AGAAGCGACAAGAACCGGGGCAAGAGCGACAACGTGCCCTCCGAAGAGGTCGTGAAGAAGATGAAGAACT
ACTGGCGGCAGCTGCTGAACGCCAAGCTGATTACCCAGAGAAAGTTCGACAATCTGACCAAGGCCGAGAG
AGGCGGCCTGAGCGAACTGGATAAGGCCGGCTTCATCAAGAGACAGCTGGTGGAAACCCGGCAGATCACA
AAGCACGTGGCACAGATCCTGGACTCCCGGATGAACACTAAGTACGACGAGAATGACAAGCTGATCCGGG
AAGTGAAAGTGATCACCCTGAAGTCCAAGCTGGTGTCCGATTTCCGGAAGGATTTCCAGTTTTACAAAGT
GCGCGAGATCAACAACTACCACCACGCCCACGACGCCTACCTGAACGCCGTCGTGGGAACCGCCCTGATC
AAAAAGTACCCTAAGCTGGAAAGCGAGTTCGTGTACGGCGACTACAAGGTGTACGACGTGCGGAAGATGA
TCGCCAAGAGCGAGCAGGAAATCGGCAAGGCTACCGCCAAGTACTTCTTCTACAGCAACATCATGAACTT
TTTCAAGACCGAGATTACCCTGGCCAACGGCGAGATCCGGAAGCGGCCTCTGATCGAGACAAACGGCGAA
ACCGGGGAGATCGTGTGGGATAAGGGCCGGGATTTTGCCACCGTGCGGAAAGTGCTGAGCATGCCCCAAG
TGAATATCGTGAAAAAGACCGAGGTGCAGACAGGCGGCTTCAGCAAAGAGTCTATCCTGCCCAAGAGGAA
CAGCGATAAGCTGATCGCCAGAAAGAAGGACTGGGACCCTAAGAAGTACGGCGGCTTCGACAGCCCCACC
GTGGCCTATTCTGTGCTGGTGGTGGCCAAAGTGGAAAAGGGCAAGTCCAAGAAACTGAAGAGTGTGAAAG
AGCTGCTGGGGATCACCATCATGGAAAGAAGCAGCTTCGAGAAGAATCCCATCGACTTTCTGGAAGCCAA
GGGCTACAAAGAAGTGAAAAAGGACCTGATCATCAAGCTGCCTAAGTACTCCCTGTTCGAGCTGGAAAAC
GGCCGGAAGAGAATGCTGGCCTCTGCCGGCGAACTGCAGAAGGGAAACGAACTGGCCCTGCCCTCCAAAT
ATGTGAACTTCCTGTACCTGGCCAGCCACTATGAGAAGCTGAAGGGCTCCCCCGAGGATAATGAGCAGAA
ACAGCTGTTTGTGGAACAGCACAAGCACTACCTGGACGAGATCATCGAGCAGATCAGCGAGTTCTCCAAG
AGAGTGATCCTGGCCGACGCTAATCTGGACAAAGTGCTGTCCGCCTACAACAAGCACCGGGATAAGCCCA
TCAGAGAGCAGGCCGAGAATATCATCCACCTGTTTACCCTGACCAATCTGGGAGCCCCTGCCGCCTTCAA
GTACTTTGACACCACCATCGACCGGAAGAGGTACACCAGCACCAAAGAGGTGCTGGACGCCACCCTGATC
CACCAGAGCATCACCGGCCTGTACGAGACACGGATCGACCTGTCTCAGCTGGGAGGCGACAAGCGTCCTG
CTGCTACTAAGAAAGCTGGTCAAGCTAAGAAAAAGAAAGCTAGCGGCAGCGGCGCCACCAACTTCAGCCT
GCTGAAGCAGGCCGGCGACGTGGAGGAGAACCCCGGCCCCATGACCGAGTACAAGCCCACGGTGCGCCTC
GCCACCCGCGACGACGTCCCCAGGGCCGTACGCACCCTCGCCGCCGCGTTCGCCGACTACCCCGCCACGC
GCCACACCGTCGATCCGGACCGCCACATCGAGCGGGTCACCGAGCTGCAAGAACTCTTCCTCACGCGCGT
CGGGCTCGACATCGGCAAGGTGTGGGTCGCGGACGACGGCGCGGCCGTGGCGGTCTGGACCACGCCGGAG
AGCGTCGAAGCGGGGGCGGTGTTCGCCGAGATCGGCCCGCGCATGGCCGAGTTGAGCGGTTCCCGGCTGG
CCGCGCAGCAACAGATGGAAGGCCTCCTGGCGCCGCACCGGCCCAAGGAGCCCGCGTGGTTCCTGGCCAC
CGTCGGAGTCTCGCCCGACCACCAGGGCAAGGGTCTGGGCAGCGCCGTCGTGCTCCCCGGAGTGGAGGCG
GCCGAGCGCGCCGGGGTGCCCGCCTTCCTGGAGACCTCCGCGCCCCGCAACCTCCCCTTCTACGAGCGGC
TCGGCTTCACCGTCACCGCCGACGTCGAGGTGCCCGAAGGACCGCGCACCTGGTGCATGACCCGCAAGCC
CGGTGCCTGAACGCGTTAAGTCGACAATCAACCTCTGGATTACAAAATTTGTGAAAGATTGACTGGTATT
CTTAACTATGTTGCTCCTTTTACGCTATGTGGATACGCTGCTTTAATGCCTTTGTATCATGCTATTGCTT
CCCGTATGGCTTTCATTTTCTCCTCCTTGTATAAATCCTGGTTGCTGTCTCTTTATGAGGAGTTGTGGCC
CGTTGTCAGGCAACGTGGCGTGGTGTGCACTGTGTTTGCTGACGCAACCCCCACTGGTTGGGGCATTGCC
ACCACCTGTCAGCTCCTTTCCGGGACTTTCGCTTTCCCCCTCCCTATTGCCACGGCGGAACTCATCGCCG
CCTGCCTTGCCCGCTGCTGGACAGGGGCTCGGCTGTTGGGCACTGACAATTCCGTGGTGTTGTCGGGGAA
ATCATCGTCCTTTCCTTGGCTGCTCGCCTGTGTTGCCACCTGGATTCTGCGCGGGACGTCCTTCTGCTAC
GTCCCTTCGGCCCTCAATCCAGCGGACCTTCCTTCCCGCGGCCTGCTGCCGGCTCTGCGGCCTCTTCCGC
GTCTTCGCCTTCGCCCTCAGACGAGTCGGATCTCCCTTTGGGCCGCCTCCCCGCGTCGACTTTAAGACCA
ATGACTTACAAGGCAGCTGTAGATCTTAGCCACTTTTTAAAAGAAAAGGGGGGACTGGAAGGGCTAATTC
ACTCCCAACGAAGACAAGATCTGCTTTTTGCTTGTACTGGGTCTCTCTGGTTAGACCAGATCTGAGCCTG
GGAGCTCTCTGGCTAACTAGGGAACCCACTGCTTAAGCCTCAATAAAGCTTGCCTTGAGTGCTTCAAGTA
GTGTGTGCCCGTCTGTTGTGTGACTCTGGTAACTAGAGATCCCTCAGACCCTTTTAGTCAGTGTGGAAAA
TCTCTAGCAGTACGTATAGTAGTTCATGTCATCTTATTATTCAGTATTTATAACTTGCAAAGAAATGAAT
ATCAGAGAGTGAGAGGAACTTGTTTATTGCAGCTTATAATGGTTACAAATAAAGCAATAGCATCACAAAT
TTCACAAATAAAGCATTTTTTTCACTGCATTCTAGTTGTGGTTTGTCCAAACTCATCAATGTATCTTATC
ATGTCTGGCTCTAGCTATCCCGCCCCTAACTCCGCCCATCCCGCCCCTAACTCCGCCCAGTTCCGCCCAT
TCTCCGCCCCATGGCTGACTAATTTTTTTTATTTATGCAGAGGCCGAGGCCGCCTCGGCCTCTGAGCTAT
TCCAGAAGTAGTGAGGAGGCTTTTTTGGAGGCCTAGGGACGTACCCAATTCGCCCTATAGTGAGTCGTAT
TACGCGCGCTCACTGGCCGTCGTTTTACAACGTCGTGACTGGGAAAACCCTGGCGTTACCCAACTTAATC
GCCTTGCAGCACATCCCCCTTTCGCCAGCTGGCGTAATAGCGAAGAGGCCCGCACCGATCGCCCTTCCCA
ACAGTTGCGCAGCCTGAATGGCGAATGGG
[124 nt withheld, positions 8920-9043]
C
[91 nt withheld, positions 9045-9135]
A
[49 nt withheld, positions 9137-9185]
CCTTTGACGTTGGAGTCCACGTTCTTT
[37 nt withheld, positions 9213-9249]
ACCCTATCTCGGTCTATTCTTTTGATTTATAAGGGATTTTGCCGATTTCGGCCTATTGGTTAAAAAATGA
GCTGATTTAACAAAAATTTAACGCGAATTTTAACAAAATATTAACGCTTACAATTTAGGTGGCACTTTTC
GGGGAAATGTGCGCGGAACCCCTATTTGTTTATTTTTCTAAATACATTCAAATATGTATCCGCTCATGAG
ACAATAACCCTGATAAATGCTTCAATAATATTGAAAAAGGAAGAGTATGAGTATTCAACATTTCCGTGTC
GCCCTTATTCCCTTTTTTGCGGCATTTTGCCTTCCTGTTTTTGCTCACCCAGAAACGCTGGTGAAAGTAA
AAGATGCTGAAGATCAGTTGGGTGCACGAGTGGGTTACATCGAACTGGATCTCAACAGCGGTAAGATCCT
TGAGAGTTTTCGCCCCGAAGAACGTTTTCCAATGATGAGCACTTTTAAAGTTCTGCTATGTGGCGCGGTA
TTATCCCGTATTGACGCCGGGCAAGAGCAACTCGGTCGCCGCATACACTATTCTCAGAATGACTTGGTTG
AGTACTCACCAGTCACAGAAAAGCATCTTACGGATGGCATGACAGTAAGAGAATTATGCAGTGCTGCCAT
AACCATGAGTGATAACACTGCGGCCAACTTACTTCTGACAACGATCGGAGGACCGAAGGAGCTAACCGCT
TTTTTGCACAACATGGGGGATCATGTAACTCGCCTTGATCGTTGGGAACCGGAGCTGAATGAAGCCATAC
CAAACGACGAGCGTGACACCACGATGCCTGTAGCAATGGCAACAACGTTGCGCAAACTATTAACTGGCGA
ACTACTTACTCTAGCTTCCCGGCAACAATTAATAGACTGGATGGAGGCGGATAAAGTTGCAGGACCACTT
CTGCGCTCGGCCCTTCCGGCTGGCTGGTTTATTGCTGATAAATCTGGAGCCGGTGAGCGTGGGTCTCGCG
GTATCATTGCAGCACTGGGGCCAGATGGTAAGCCCTCCCGTATCGTAGTTATCTACACGACGGGGAGTCA
GGCAACTATGGATGAACGAAATAGACAGATCGCTGAGATAGGTGCCTCACTGATTAAGCATTGGTAACTG
TCAGACCAAGTTTACTCATATATACTTTAGATTGATTTAAAACTTCATTTTTAATTTAAAAGGATCTAGG
TGAAGATCCTTTTTGATAATCTCATGACCAAAATCCCTTAACGTGAGTTTTCGTTCCACTGAGCGTCAGA
CCCCGTAGAAAAGATCAAAGGATCTTCTTGAGATCCTTTTTTTCTGCGCGTAATCTGCTGCTTGCAAACA
AAAAAACCACCGCTACCAGCGGTGGTTTGTTTGCCGGATCAAGAGCTACCAACTCTTTTTCCGAAGGTAA
CTGGCTTCAGCAGAGCGCAGATACCAAATACTGTTCTTCTAGTGTAGCCGTAGTTAGGCCACCACTTCAA
GAACTCTGTAGCACCGCCTACATACCTCGCTCTGCTAATCCTGTTACCAGTGGCTGCTGCCAGTGGCGAT
AAGTCGTGTCTTACCGGGTTGGACTCAAGACGATAGTTACCGGATAAGGCGCAGCGGTCGGGCTGAACGG
GGGGTTCGTGCACACAGCCCAGCTTGGAGCGAACGACCTACACCGAACTGAGATACCTACAGCGTGAGCT
ATGAGAAAGCGCCACGCTTCCCGAAGGGAGAAAGGCGGACAGGTATCCGGTAAGCGGCAGGGTCGGAACA
GGAGAGCGCACGAGGGAGCTTCCAGGGGGAAACGCCTGGTATCTTTATAGTCCTGTCGGGTTTCGCCACC
TCTGACTTGAGCGTCGATTTTTGTGATGCTCGTCAGGGGGGCGGAGCCTATGGAAAAACGCCAGCAACGC
GGCCTTTTTACGGTTCCTGGCCTTTTGCTGGCCTTTTGCTCACATGTTCTTTCCTGCGTTATCCCCTGAT
TCTGTGGATAACCGTATTACCGCCTTTGAGTGAGCTGATACCGCTCGCCGCAGCCGAACGACCGAGCGCA
GCGAGTCAGTGAGCGAGGAAGCGGAAGAGCGCCCAATACGCAAACCGCCTCTCCCCGCGCGTTGGCCGAT
TCATTAATGCAGCTGGCACGACAGGTTTCCCGACTGGAAAGCGGGCAGTGAGCGCAACGCAATTAATGTG
AGTTAGCTCACTCATTAGGCACCCCAGGCTTTACACTTTATGCTTCCGGCTCGTATGTTGTGTGGAATTG
TGAGCGGATAACAATTTCACACAGGAAACAGCTATGACCATGATTACGCCAAGCGCGCAATTAACCCTCA
CTAAAGGGAACAAAAGCTGGAGCTGCAAGC
Features (pLannotate 1.2.2; 30 found; start..end, strand, type, name):
      5..231     +  promoter       RSV promoter: Rous sarcoma virus enhancer/promoter
    232..412     +  LTR            5' LTR (truncated): truncated 5' long terminal repeat (LTR) from HIV-1
    459..584     +  misc_feature   HIV-1 Ψ: packaging signal of human immunodeficiency virus type 1
    568..931     +  CDS            HIV-1 gag (fragment): gag protein from human immunodeficiency virus 1; gag
   1077..1310    +  misc_feature   RRE: The Rev response element (RRE) of HIV-1 allows for Rev-dependent mRNA export from the nucleus to the cytoplasm.
   1687..1713    +  CDS            Rev (fragment): human immunodeficiency virus 1 (HIV-1) Rev protein; rev; enhances nuclear export of unspliced and incompletely spliced viral mRNAs
   1717..1957    +  promoter       U6 promoter: RNA polymerase III promoter for human U6 snRNA
   1966..1985    +  CDS            VN155(I152L) (fragment): improved N-terminal fragment of mVenus for use in bimolecular fluorescence complementation (BiFC) (Kodama and Hu, 2010)
   1986..2061    +  misc_RNA       gRNA scaffold: guide RNA scaffold for the Streptococcus pyogenes CRISPR/Cas9 system
   2109..2226    +  misc_feature   cPPT/CTS: central polypurine tract and central termination sequence of HIV-1
   2295..2506    +  promoter       EF-1α core promoter: core promoter for human elongation factor EF-1α
   2610..4325    +  CDS            Cas9(N): N-terminal portion of Streptococcus pyogenes Cas9 (Zetsche et al., 2015)
   4212..6710    +  CDS            Cas9(C): C-terminal portion of Streptococcus pyogenes Cas9 (Zetsche et al., 2015)
   6831..7430    +  CDS            PuroR (fragment): puromycin N-acetyltransferase; pac from Streptomyces; confers resistance to puromycin
   7446..8034    +  misc_feature   WPRE: woodchuck hepatitis virus posttranscriptional regulatory element
   8085..8104    +  misc_feature   cPPT/CTS (fragment): central polypurine tract and central termination sequence of HIV-1
   8106..8339    +  LTR            3' LTR (ΔU3): self-inactivating 3' long terminal repeat (LTR) from HIV-1
   8417..8538    +  polyA_signal   SV40 poly(A) signal: SV40 polyadenylation signal
   8578..8713    +  rep_origin     SV40 ori: SV40 origin of replication
   8734..8752    -  promoter       T7 promoter: promoter for bacteriophage T7 RNA polymerase
   8760..8915    +  CDS            lacZα (fragment): LacZα fragment of β-galactosidase; lacZ fragment
   8920..9348    +  rep_origin     f1 ori (sequence partly withheld): f1 bacteriophage origin of replication; arrow indicates direction of (+) strand synthesis
   9401..9505    +  promoter       AmpR promoter: bla
   9506..10366   +  CDS            AmpR: β-lactamase; bla; confers resistance to ampicillin, carbenicillin, and related antibiotics
  10537..11125   +  rep_origin     ori: high-copy-number ColE1/pMB1/pBR322/pUC origin of replication
  11308..11400   +  CDS            lacI (fragment): lac repressor; lacI; The lac repressor binds to the lac operator to inhibit transcription in E. coli. This inhibition can be relieved by adding lactose or isopropyl-β-D-thiogalactopyranoside (IPTG).
  11413..11434   +  protein_bind   CAP binding site: CAP binding activates transcription in the presence of cAMP. E. coli catabolite activator protein
  11449..11479   +  promoter       lac promoter: promoter for the E. coli lac operon
  11483..11505   +  protein_bind   lac operator (fragment): The lac repressor binds to the lac operator to inhibit transcription in E. coli. This inhibition can be relieved by adding lactose or isopropyl-β-D-thiogalactopyranoside (IPTG). lac repressor encoded by lacI
  11548..11566   +  promoter       T3 promoter: promoter for bacteriophage T3 RNA polymerase
