[The description below was written by a language model from this plasmid's Addgene catalogue record and pLannotate feature annotations shown in this document.]
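Description:
lentiCRISPR - EGFP sgRNA 4 is an 11.6 kb single-vector lentiviral CRISPR plasmid built on the lentiCRISPR (pXPR_001) backbone for Cas9-mediated knockout in mammalian cells. It is propagated in E. coli through a high-copy ColE1/pUC-type origin with ampicillin resistance (AmpR), and the record specifies recombination-deficient strains because the repeated LTR sequences are prone to rearrangement. An f1 origin, an SV40 origin and poly(A) signal, and lac/T7/T3 remnants are also carried in the plasmid backbone.

The viral portion has a third-generation, self-inactivating layout. An RSV promoter fused to a truncated HIV-1 5' LTR drives genomic RNA production, followed by the Ψ packaging signal with a gag fragment, the RRE for Rev-dependent export, a cPPT/CTS, WPRE and a ΔU3 3' LTR. Two expression units sit between the LTRs. A human U6 (RNA polymerase III) promoter transcribes a 20-nt EGFP-targeting spacer joined to the S. pyogenes chimeric guide RNA scaffold. The annotation software labels this spacer as an mVenus fragment, which simply reflects its homology to GFP-family coding sequence. Downstream, the EFS (EF-1α core) promoter drives human codon-optimized S. pyogenes Cas9, annotated as overlapping N- and C-terminal halves of one continuous gene, followed by puromycin N-acetyltransferase. The catalogue attributes both to the same promoter, though the element linking the two coding sequences is not annotated.

Transduced cells can be selected with puromycin. This plasmid is one of six EGFP-targeting constructs used to demonstrate lentiviral knockout of an EGFP reporter in human cells. The BsmBI Type IIS cloning site was destroyed when the guide was inserted, so new guides should be cloned into the parental backbone instead.
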