Addgene plasmid #51763: lentiCRISPR - EGFP sgRNA 4
Purpose: Expresses human codon-optimized Cas9 protein and puromycin resistance from EFS promoter and an EGFP targeting synthetic single-guide RNA (sgRNA) element from U6 promoter. Lentiviral backbone.
Depositing lab: Feng Zhang. Depositing organization: Broad Institute. Publication: Genome-scale CRISPR-Cas9 knockout screening in human cells. Shalem O, Sanjana NE, Hartenian E, Shi X, Scott DA, Mikkelsen TS, Heckl D, Ebert BL, Root DE, Doench JG, Zhang F. Science. 2014 Jan 3;343(6166):84-7. doi: 10.1126/science.1247005. Epub 2013 Dec 12. PubMed 24336571.
Backbone
  Vector backbone: lentiCRISPR (pXPR_001), Addgene plasmid #49535
  Backbone manufacturer: Zhang lab
  Vector type: Mammalian Expression, Lentiviral, CRISPR
  Selectable markers: Puromycin
Growth in bacteria
  Bacterial resistance: Ampicillin, 100 μg/mL
  Growth temperature: 37°C
  Growth strain: Stbl3
  Growth instructions: Use SapI digest to check for unwanted recombination of lentiviral plasmid. Only amplify in RecA- bacteria (eg. Stbl3).
  Copy number: High Copy
Gene/Insert 1
  Gene/Insert name: Cas9 (alt name: S. pyogenes CRISPR-Cas9)
  Species: Synthetic
  Insert size (bp): 4200
  Promoter: EFS
  Cloning method: Restriction Enzyme; 5′ cloning site BamHI (not destroyed); 3′ cloning site NheI (not destroyed)
  Sequencing primers: 5′ GGTACAGTGCAGGGGAAAGA; 3′ TGCCCTCCAAATATGTGAACT
Gene/Insert 2
  Gene/Insert name: Puromycin resistance (alt names: puromycin N-acetyl-transferase; PAC)
  Insert size (bp): 600
  Promoter: EFS
  Cloning method: Restriction Enzyme; 5′ cloning site NheI (not destroyed); 3′ cloning site MluI (not destroyed)
  Sequencing primers: 5′ TGCTGCTACTAAGAAAGCTGGTC
Gene/Insert 3
  Gene/Insert name: EGFP sgRNA 4 (alt name: EGFP targeting RNA element #4 (with +85 chimeric RNA))
  Species: Synthetic
  Insert size (bp): 96
  Promoter: U6
  Cloning method: Restriction Enzyme; 5′ cloning site BsmBI (destroyed during cloning); 3′ cloning site BsmBI (destroyed during cloning)
  Sequencing primers: 5′ #140 hU6-F
Terms and licenses: Academic/Nonprofit Terms; Industry Terms: Not Available to Industry
Depositor comments: gRNA target sequence GGAGCGCACCATCTTCTTCA These six EGFP-targeting lentiCRISPRs have EGFP-targeting sgRNAs cloned into the lentiCRISPR backbone plasmid (Addgene plasmid 49535) and are used in Fig 1B of Shalem*, Sanjana* et al (2014). If you want to clone your own targeting sequences, please use the lentiCRISPR backbone plasmid (Addgene plasmid 49535), as the sgRNA Type IIs cloning site is not present in these plasmids. Special note from the Zhang lab: We are constantly improving our CRISPR reagents. Please check https://zlab.bio/ for the most up-to-date information.
How to cite: lentiCRISPR - EGFP sgRNA 4 was a gift from Feng Zhang (Addgene plasmid # 51763 ; http://n2t.net/addgene:51763 ; RRID:Addgene_51763)
