>Addgene plasmid #51763 | lentiCRISPR - EGFP sgRNA 4 | depositor partial sequence | sequence record 79381 | sgRNA 4
GGAGCGCACCATCTTCTTCA
