>Addgene plasmid #51763 | lentiCRISPR - EGFP sgRNA 4 | addgene partial sequence | sequence record 80640 | hU6-F 5'-GAGGGCCTATTTCCCATGATT-3'
TACGATACAAGGCTGTTAGAGAGATAATTAGAATTAATTTGACTGTAAACACAAAGATATTAGTACAAAA
TACGTGACGTAGAAAGTAATAATTTCTTGGGTAGTTTGCAGTTTTAAAATTATGTTTTAAAATGGACTAT
CATATGCTTACCGTAACTTGAAAGTATTTCGATTTCTTGGCTTTATATATCTTGTGGAAAGGACGAAACA
CCGGAGCGCACCATCTTCTTCAGTTTTAGAGCTAGAAATAGCAAGTTAAAATAAGGCTAGTCCGTTATCA
ACTTGAAAAAGTGGCACCGAGTCGGTGCTTTTTTGAATTCTAGATCTTGAGACAAATGGCAGTATTCATC
CACAATTTTAAAAGAAAAGGGGGGATTGGGGGGTACAGTGCAGGGGAAAGAATAGTAGACATAATAGCAA
CAGACATACAAACTAAAGAATTACAAAAACAAATTACAAAAATTCAAAATTTTCGGGTTTATTACAGGGA
CAGCAGAGATCCACTTTGGCGCCGGCTCGAGTGGCTCCGGTGCCCGTCAGTGGGCAGAGCGCACATCGCC
CACAGTCCCCGAGAAGTTGGGGGGAGGGGTCGGCAATTGAACCGGTGCCTAGAGAAGGTGGCGCGGGGTA
AACTGGGAAAGTGATGTCGTGTACTGGCTCCGCCTTTTTCCCGAGGGTGGGGGAGAACCGTATATAAGTG
CAGTAGTCGCCGTGAACGTTCTTTTTCGCAACGGGTTTGCCGCCAGAACACAGGTGTCGTGACGCGGGAT
CCGCCACCATGGATTACAAAGACGATGACGATAAGATGGCCCCAAAGAAGAAGCGGAAGGTCGGTATCCA
CGGAGTCCCAGCAGCCGACAAGAAGTACAGCATCGGCCTGGACATCGGCACCAACTCTGTGGGCTGGGCC
GTGATCACCGACGAGTACAAGGTGCCCAGCA
