>Addgene plasmid #51763 | lentiCRISPR - EGFP sgRNA 4 | addgene partial sequence | sequence record 80989 | hSpCas9-R1 5'-CGCTCGTGCTTCTTATCCTC-3'
TCTTCCAGTCTGTGGAAGAAGCTGTCGTCCACCTTGGCCATCTCGTTGCTGAAGATCTCTTGCAGATAGC
AGATCCGGTTCTTCCGTCTGGTGTATCTTCTTCTGGCGGTTCTCTTCAGCCGGGTGGCCTCGGCTGTTTC
GCCGCTGTCGAACAGCAGGGCTCCGATCAGGTTCTTCTTGATGCTGTGCCGGTCGGTGTTGCCCAGCACC
TTGAATTTCTTGCTGGGCACCTTGTACTCGTCGGTGATCACGGCCCAGCCCACAGAGTTGGTGCCGATGT
CCAGGCCGATGCTGTACTTCTTGTCGGCTGCTGGGACTCCGTGGATACCGACCTTCCGCTTCTTCTTTGG
GGCCATCTTATCGTCATCGTCTTTGTAATCCATGGTGGCGGATCCCGCGTCACGACACCTGTGTTCTGGC
GGCAAACCCGTTGCGAAAAAGAACGTTCACGGCGACTACTGCACTTATATACGGTTCTCCCCCACCCTCG
GGAAAAAGGCGGAGCCAGTACACGACATCACTTTCCCAGTTTACCCCGCGCCACCTTCTCTAGGCACCGG
TTCAATTGCCGACCCCTCCCCCCAACTTCTCGGGGACTGTGGGCGATGTGCGCTCTGCCCACTGACGGGC
ACCGGAGCCACTCGAGCCGGCGCCAAAGTGGATCTCTGCTGTCCCTGTAATAAACCCGAAAATTTTGAAT
TTTTGTAATTTGTTTTTGTAATTCTTTAGTTTGTATGTCTGTTGCTATTATGTCTACTATTCTTTCCCCT
GCACTGTACCCCCCAATCCCCCCTTTTCTTTTAAAATTGTGGATGAATACTGCCATTTGTCTCAAGATCT
AGAATTCAAAAAAGCACCGACTCGGTGCCACTTTTTCAAGTTGATAACGGACTAGCCTTATTTTAACTTG
CTATTTCTAGCTCTAAAACTGAAGAAGATGGTGCGCTCCGGTGTTTCGTCCTTTCCACAAGATATATAAA
GCCAAGAAATCGAAATACTTTCAAGTTACGGTAAGCATATGATAGTCCATTTTAAAACATAATTTTAAAA
CTG
