>Addgene plasmid #51763 | lentiCRISPR - EGFP sgRNA 4 | addgene partial sequence | sequence record 81000 | puro-variant-R 5'-gtgggcttgtactcggtcat-3'
CGTCGCCGGCCTGCTTCAGCAGGCTGAAGTTGGTGGCGCCGCTGCCGCTAGCTTTCTTTTTCTTAGCTTG
ACCAGCTTTCTTAGTAGCAGCAGGACGCTTGTCGCCTCCCAGCTGAGACAGGTCGATCCGTGTCTCGTAC
AGGCCGGTGATGCTCTGGTGGATCAGGGTGGCGTCCAGCACCTCTTTGGTGCTGGTGTACCTCTTCCGGT
CGATGGTGGTGTCAAAGTACTTGAAGGCGGCAGGGGCTCCCAGATTGGTCAGGGTAAACAGGTGGATGAT
ATTCTCGGCCTGCTCTCTGATGGGCTTATCCCGGTGCTTGTTGTAGGCGGACAGCACTTTGTCCAGATTA
GCGTCGGCCAGGATCACTCTCTTGGAGAACTCGCTGATCTGCTCGATGATCTCGTCCAGGTAGTGCTTGT
GCTGTTCCACAAACAGCTGTTTCTGCTCATTATCCTCGGGGGAGCCCTTCAGCTTCTCATAGTGGCTGGC
CAGGTACAGGAAGTTCACATATTTGGAGGGCAGGGCCAGTTCGTTTCCCTTCTGCAGTTCGCCGGCAGAG
GCCAGCATTCTCTTCCGGCCGTTTTCCAGCTCGAACAGGGAGTACTTAGGCAGCTTGATGATCAGGTCCT
TTTTCACTTCTTTGTAGCCCTTGGCTTCCAGAAAGTCGATGGGATTCTTCTCGAAGCTGCTTCTTTCCAT
GATGGTGATCCCCAGCAGCTCTTTCACACTCTTCAGTTTCTTGGACTTGCCCTTTTCCACTTTGGCCACC
ACCAGCACAGAATAGGCCACGGTGGGGCTGTCGAAGCCGCCGTACTTCTTAGGGTCCCAGTCCTTCTTTC
TGGCGATCAGCTTATCGCTGTTCCTCTTGGGCAGGATAGACTCTTTGCTGAAGCCGCCTGTCTGCACCTC
GGTCTTTTTCACGATATTCACTTGGGGCATGCTCAGCACTTTCCGCACGGTGGCAAAATCCCGGCCCTTA
TCCCACACGATCTCCCCGGTTTCGCCGTTTGTCTCGATCAGAGGCCGCTTCCGGATCTCGCCGTTGGCCA
GGGTAATCTCGGTCT
